>Addgene plasmid #179635 | CMVTO-SEAP-26Sfur-3TM-hcvs-KKMP | addgene full sequence | sequence record 356887 | Addgene NGS Result
CGAGCAAAATTTAAGCTACAACAAGGCAAGGCTTGACCGACAATTGCATGAAGAATCTGCTTAGGGTTAG
GCGTTTTGCGCTGCTTCGTACGGGCCAGATATACGCGTTGACATTGATTATTGACTAGTTATTAATAGTA
ATCAATTACGGGGTCATTAGTTCATAGCCCATATATGGAGTTCCGCGTTACATAACTTACGGTAAATGGC
CCGCCTGGCTGACCGCCCAACGACCCCCGCCCATTGACGTCAATAATGACGTATGTTCCCATAGTAACGC
CAATAGGGACTTTCCATTGACGTCAATGGGTGGAGTATTTACGGTAAACTGCCCACTTGGCAGTACATCA
AGTGTATCATATGCCAAGTACGCCCCCTATTGACGTCAATGACGGTAAATGGCCCGCCTGGCATTATGCC
CAGTACATGACCTTATGGGACTTTCCTACTTGGCAGTACATCTACGTATTAGTCATCGCTATTACCATGG
TGATGCGGTTTTGGCAGTACATCAATGGGCGTGGATAGCGGTTTGACTCACGGGGATTTCCAAGTCTCCA
CCCCATTGACGTCAATGGGAGTTTGTTTTGGCACCAAAATCAACGGGACTTTCCAAAATGTCGTAACAAC
TCCGCCCCATTGACGCAAATGGGCGGTAGGCGTGTACGGTGGGAGGTCTATATAAGCAGAGCTCTCCCTA
TCAGTGATAGAGATCTCCCTATCAGTGATAGAGATCGTCGACGAGCTCGTTTAGTGAACCGTCAGATCGC
CTGGAGACGCCATCCACGCTGTTTTGACCTCCATAGAAGACACCGGGACCGATCCAGCCTCCGGACTCTA
GCGTTTAAACTTAAGCTTCGCCACCATGCTGCTCCTGTTGCTGCTGCTGGGCCTGAGGCTACAGCTCTCC
CTGGGCATCATCCCAGTTGAGGAGGAGAACCCGGACTTCTGGAACCGCGAGGCAGCCGAGGCCCTGGGTG
CCGCCAAGAAGCTGCAGCCTGCACAGACAGCCGCCAAGAACCTCATCATCTTCCTGGGCGATGGGATGGG
GGTGTCTACGGTGACAGCTGCCAGGATTCTAAAAGGGCAGAAGAAGGACAAACTGGGGCCTGAGATACCC
CTGGCCATGGACCGCTTCCCATATGTGGCTCTGTCCAAGACATACAATGTAGACAAACATGTGCCAGACA
GTGGAGCCACAGCCACGGCCTACCTGTGCGGGGTCAAGGGCAACTTCCAGACCATTGGCTTGAGTGCAGC
CGCCCGCTTTAACCAGTGCAACACGACACGCGGCAACGAGGTCATCTCCGTGATGAATCGGGCCAAGAAA
GCAGGGAAGTCAGTGGGAGTGGTAACCACCACACGAGTGCAGCACGCCTCGCCAGCCGGCACCTACGCCC
ACACGGTGAACCGCAACTGGTACTCGGACGCCGACGTGCCTGCCTCGGCCCGCCAGGAGGGGTGCCAGGA
CATCGCTACGCAGCTCATCTCCAACATGGACATTGACGTGATCCTAGGTGGAGGCCGAAAATACATGTTT
CCCATGGGAACCCCAGACCCTGAGTACCCAGATGACTACAGCCAAGGTGGGACCAGGCTGGACGGGAAGA
ATCTGGTGCAGGAATGGCTGGCGAAGCGCCAGGGTGCCCGGTATGTGTGGAACCGCACTGAGCTCATGCA
GGCTTCCCTGGACCCGTCTGTGACCCATCTCATGGGTCTCTTTGAGCCTGGAGACATGAAATACGAGATC
CACCGAGACTCCACACTGGACCCCTCCCTGATGGAGATGACAGAGGCTGCCCTGCGCCTGCTGAGCAGGA
ACCCCCGCGGCTTCTTCCTCTTCGTGGAGGGTGGTCGCATCGACCATGGTCATCATGAAAGCAGGGCTTA
CCGGGCACTGACTGAGACGATCATGTTCGACGACGCCATTGAGAGGGCGGGCCAGCTCACCAGCGAGGAG
GACACGCTGAGCCTCGTCACTGCCGACCACTCCCACGTCTTCTCCTTCGGAGGCTACCCCCTGCGAGGGA
GCTCCATCTTCGGGCTGGCCCCTGGCAAGGCCCGGGACAGGAAGGCCTACACGGTCCTCCTATACGGAAA
CGGTCCAGGCTATGTGCTCAAGGACGGCGCTCGGCCGGATGTTACCGAGAGCGAGAGCGGGAGCCCCGAG
TATCGGCAGCAGTCAGCAGTGCCCCTGGACGAAGAGACCCACGCAGGCGAGGACGTGGCGGTGTTCGCGC
GCGGCCCGCAGGCGCACCTGGTTCACGGCGTGCAGGAGCAGACCTTCATAGCGCACGTCATGGCCTTCGC
CGCCTGCCTGGAGCCCTACACCGCCTGCGACCTGGCACCCCCCGCCGGCACCACCGACGCCGCGCACCCG
GGTGGATCCTCTGGCAGAAGCAAAAGAAGCGTCATTGACGGCTTTACCCTGACCAGCGACGAGGTGTGGG
TGGTGGGCATGGGCATCGTCATGTCTCTCATCGTCCTGGCCATCGTGTTTGGCAATGTGCTGGTCATCAC
AGCCATTGCCAAGTTCGAGCGTCTGCAGACGGTCACCTCTACCGTGAGCGAGGAAGCTAGTGAGGATGTC
GTCTGCTGCTCAATGTCCTACACATGGACAGGAGCCCTGAATTACTTCATCACTTCACTGGCCTGTGCTG
ATCTGGTCATGGGCCTGGCAGTGGTGCCCTTTGGGGCCGCCCATATTCTTATGAAAATGTGGACTTTTGG
CAACTTCTGGGATATCTACATCTGGGCTCCCTTGGCCGGGACTTGTGGGGTCCTTCTCCTGTCACTGGTT
ATCACCCTTTACTGCAACAAGTACAAAAGCAGACGCAGTTTTATTGATGAAAAGAAAATGCCTTAGGGCC
CGAACAAAAACTCATCTCAGAAGAGGATCTGAATAGCGCCGTCGACCATCATCATAATCATCATTGAGTT
TAAACCCGCTGATCAGCCTCGACTGTGCCTTCTAGTTGCCAGCCATCTGTTGTTTGCCCCTCCCCCGTGC
CTTCCTTGACCCTGGAAGGTGCCACTCCCACTGTCCTTTCCTAATAAAATGAGGAAATTGCATCGCATTG
TCTGAGTAGGTGTCATTCTATTCTGGGGGGTGGGGTGGGGCAGGACAGCAAGGGGGAGGATTGGGAAGAC
AATAGCAGGCATGCTGGGGATGCGGTGGGCTCTATGGAGATCTATCGATGTTCTGGGGATGCGGTGGGCT
CTATGGCTTCTGAGGCGGAAAGAACCAGCTGGGGCTCTAGGGGGTATCCCC
[124 nt withheld, positions 3272-3395]
C
[91 nt withheld, positions 3397-3487]
AGGGTGATGGTTCACGTACCTAGAAGTTCCTATTCCGAAGTTCCTATTCTCTAGAAAGTATAGGAACTTC
CTTGGCCAAAAAGCCTGAACTCACCGCGACGTCTGTCGAGAAGTTTCTGATCGAAAAGTTCGACAGCGTC
TCCGACCTGATGCAGCTCTCGGAGGGCGAAGAATCTCGTGCTTTCAGCTTCGATGTAGGAGGGCGTGGAT
ATGTCCTGCGGGTAAATAGCTGCGCCGATGGTTTCTACAAAGATCGTTATGTTTATCGGCACTTTGCATC
GGCCGCGCTCCCGATTCCGGAAGTGCTTGACATTGGGGAATTCAGCGAGAGCCTGACCTATTGCATCTCC
CGCCGTGCACAGGGTGTCACGTTGCAAGACCTGCCTGAAACCGAACTGCCCGCTGTTCTGCAGCCGGTCG
CGGAGGCCATGGATGCGATCGCTGCGGCCGATCTTAGCCAGACGAGCGGGTTCGGCCCATTCGGACCGCA
AGGAATCGGTCAATACACTACATGGCGTGATTTCATATGCGCGATTGCTGATCCCCATGTGTATCACTGG
CAAACTGTGATGGACGACACCGTCAGTGCGTCCGTCGCGCAGGCTCTCGATGAGCTGATGCTTTGGGCCG
AGGACTGCCCCGAAGTCCGGCACCTCGTGCACGCGGATTTCGGCTCCAACAATGTCCTGACGGACAATGG
CCGCATAACAGCGGTCATTGACTGGAGCGAGGCGATGTTCGGGGATTCCCAATACGAGGTCGCCAACATC
TTCTTCTGGAGGCCGTGGTTGGCTTGTATGGAGCAGCAGACGCGCTACTTCGAGCGGAGGCATCCGGAGC
TTGCAGGATCGCCGCGGCTCCGGGCGTATATGCTCCGCATTGGTCTTGACCAACTCTATCAGAGCTTGGT
TGACGGCAATTTCGATGATGCAGCTTGGGCGCAGGGTCGATGCGACGCAATCGTCCGATCCGGAGCCGGG
ACTGTCGGGCGTACACAAATCGCCCGCAGAAGCGCGGCCGTCTGGACCGATGGCTGTGTAGAAGTACTCG
CCGATAGTGGAAACCGACGCCCCAGCACTCGTCCGAGGGCAAAGGAATAGCACGTACTACGAGATTTCGA
TTCCACCGCCGCCTTCTATGAAAGGTTGGGCTTCGGAATCGTTTTCCGGGACGCCGGCTGGATGATCCTC
CAGCGCGGGGATCTCATGCTGGAGTTCTTCGCCCACCCCAACTTGTTTATTGCAGCTTATAATGGTTACA
AATAAAGCAATAGCATCACAAATTTCACAAATAAAGCATTTTTTTCACTGCATTCTAGTTGTGGTTTGTC
CAAACTCATCAATGTATCTTATCATGTCTGTATACCGTCGACCTCTAGCTAGAGCTTGGCGTAATCATGG
TCATAGCTGTTTCCTGTGTGAAATTGTTATCCGCTCACAATTCCACACAACATACGAGCCGGAAGCATAA
AGTGTAAAGCCTGGGGTGCCTAATGAGTGAGCTAACTCACATTAATTGCGTTGCGCTCACTGCCCGCTTT
CCAGTCGGGAAACCTGTCGTGCCAGCTGCATTAATGAATCGGCCAACGCGCGGGGAGAGGCGGTTTGCGT
ATTGGGCGCTCTTCCGCTTCCTCGCTCACTGACTCGCTGCGCTCGGTCGTTCGGCTGCGGCGAGCGGTAT
CAGCTCACTCAAAGGCGGTAATACGGTTATCCACAGAATCAGGGGATAACGCAGGAAAGAACATGTGAGC
AAAAGGCCAGCAAAAGGCCAGGAACCGTAAAAAGGCCGCGTTGCTGGCGTTTTTCCATAGGCTCCGCCCC
CCTGACGAGCATCACAAAAATCGACGCTCAAGTCAGAGGTGGCGAAACCCGACAGGACTATAAAGATACC
AGGCGTTTCCCCCTGGAAGCTCCCTCGTGCGCTCTCCTGTTCCGACCCTGCCGCTTACCGGATACCTGTC
CGCCTTTCTCCCTTCGGGAAGCGTGGCGCTTTCTCATAGCTCACGCTGTAGGTATCTCAGTTCGGTGTAG
GTCGTTCGCTCCAAGCTGGGCTGTGTGCACGAACCCCCCGTTCAGCCCGACCGCTGCGCCTTATCCGGTA
ACTATCGTCTTGAGTCCAACCCGGTAAGACACGACTTATCGCCACTGGCAGCAGCCACTGGTAACAGGAT
TAGCAGAGCGAGGTATGTAGGCGGTGCTACAGAGTTCTTGAAGTGGTGGCCTAACTACGGCTACACTAGA
AGAACAGTATTTGGTATCTGCGCTCTGCTGAAGCCAGTTACCTTCGGAAAAAGAGTTGGTAGCTCTTGAT
CCGGCAAACAAACCACCGCTGGTAGCGGTGGTTTTTTTGTTTGCAAGCAGCAGATTACGCGCAGAAAAAA
AGGATCTCAAGAAGATCCTTTGATCTTTTCTACGGGGTCTGACGCTCAGTGGAACGAAAACTCACGTTAA
GGGATTTTGGTCATGAGATTATCAAAAAGGATCTTCACCTAGATCCTTTTAAATTAAAAATGAAGTTTTA
AATCAATCTAAAGTATATATGAGTAAACTTGGTCTGACAGTTACCAATGCTTAATCAGTGAGGCACCTAT
CTCAGCGATCTGTCTATTTCGTTCATCCATAGTTGCCTGACTCCCCGTCGTGTAGATAACTACGATACGG
GAGGGCTTACCATCTGGCCCCAGTGCTGCAATGATACCGCGAGACCCACGCTCACCGGCTCCAGATTTAT
CAGCAATAAACCAGCCAGCCGGAAGGGCCGAGCGCAGAAGTGGTCCTGCAACTTTATCCGCCTCCATCCA
GTCTATTAATTGTTGCCGGGAAGCTAGAGTAAGTAGTTCGCCAGTTAATAGTTTGCGCAACGTTGTTGCC
ATTGCTACAGGCATCGTGGTGTCACGCTCGTCGTTTGGTATGGCTTCATTCAGCTCCGGTTCCCAACGAT
CAAGGCGAGTTACATGATCCCCCATGTTGTGCAAAAAAGCGGTTAGCTCCTTCGGTCCTCCGATCGTTGT
CAGAAGTAAGTTGGCCGCAGTGTTATCACTCATGGTTATGGCAGCACTGCATAATTCTCTTACTGTCATG
CCATCCGTAAGATGCTTTTCTGTGACTGGTGAGTACTCAACCAAGTCATTCTGAGAATAGTGTATGCGGC
GACCGAGTTGCTCTTGCCCGGCGTCAATACGGGATAATACCGCGCCACATAGCAGAACTTTAAAAGTGCT
CATCATTGGAAAACGTTCTTCGGGGCGAAAACTCTCAAGGATCTTACCGCTGTTGAGATCCAGTTCGATG
TAACCCACTCGTGCACCCAACTGATCTTCAGCATCTTTTACTTTCACCAGCGTTTCTGGGTGAGCAAAAA
CAGGAAGGCAAAATGCCGCAAAAAAGGGAATAAGGGCGACACGGAAATGTTGAATACTCATACTCTTCCT
TTTTCAATATTATTGAAGCATTTATCAGGGTTATTGTCTCATGAGCGGATACATATTTGAATGTATTTAG
AAAAATAAACAAATAGGGGTTCCGCGCACATTTCCCCGAAAAGTGCCACCTGACGTCGACGGATCGGGAG
ATCTCCCGATCCCCTATGGTGCACTCTCAGTACAATCTGCTCTGATGCCGCATAGTTAAGCCAGTATCTG
CTCCCTGCTTGTGTGTTGGAGGTCGCTGAGTAGTGCG
Features (pLannotate 1.2.2; 24 found; start..end, strand, type, name):
    110..489     +  enhancer       CMV enhancer: human cytomegalovirus immediate early enhancer
    490..693     +  promoter       CMV promoter: human cytomegalovirus (CMV) immediate early promoter
    695..714     +  promoter       PLtetO-1 promoter (fragment): modified phage lambda PL promoter with tet operator sites (Lutz and Bujard, 1997)
    716..735     +  promoter       PLtetO-1 promoter (fragment): modified phage lambda PL promoter with tet operator sites (Lutz and Bujard, 1997)
    743..776     +  promoter       TRE3GV promoter (fragment): 3rd-generation Tet-responsive promoter that can be activated by binding of Tet-On® 3G, optimized for retroviral and lentiviral vectors
    866..2368    +  CDS            SEAP: secreted alkaline phosphatase from human placenta The natural enzyme has a C-terminal transmembrane sequence that is replaced by a GPI anchor.
   2426..2740    +  CDS            ADRB2 (fragment): ADRB2_HUMAN - Also known as ADRB2R, B2AR. Experimental evidence at protein level: Swiss-Prot protein existence level 1. Beta-adrenergic receptors mediate the catecholamine-induced activation of adenylate cyclase through the action of G proteins. The beta-2-adrenergic receptor binds epinephrine with an approximately 30- fold greater affinity than it does norepinephrine. From Homo sapiens (Human).
   2741..2836    +  CDS            CD8A (fragment): CD8A_HUMAN - Also known as MAL. Experimental evidence at protein level: Swiss-Prot protein existence level 1. Integral membrane glycoprotein that plays an essential role in the immune response and serves multiple functions in responses against both external and internal offenses. In T-cells, functions primarily as a coreceptor for MHC class I molecule:peptide complex. The antigens presented by class I peptides are derived from cytosolic proteins while class II derived from extracellular proteins. Interacts simultaneously with the T-cell receptor (TCR) and the MHC class I proteins presented by
   2963..3187    +  polyA_signal   bGH poly(A) signal: bovine growth hormone polyadenylation signal
   3203..3226    +  polyA_signal   bGH poly(A) signal (fragment): bovine growth hormone polyadenylation signal
   3230..3251    +  promoter       SV40 promoter (fragment): SV40 enhancer and early promoter
   3272..3505    +  rep_origin     f1 ori (fragment) (sequence partly withheld): f1 bacteriophage origin of replication; arrow indicates direction of (+) strand synthesis
   3510..3557    +  protein_bind   FRT: FLP-mediated recombination occurs in the 8-bp core sequence TCTAGAAA (Turan and Bode, 2011). FLP recombinase from the Saccharomyces cerevisiae 2μ plasmid
   3565..4587    +  CDS            HygR: aminoglycoside phosphotransferase from E. coli; aph(4)-Ia; confers resistance to hygromycin
   4597..4722    +  CDS            ble (fragment): BLE_KLEPN - Experimental evidence at protein level: Swiss-Prot protein existence level 1. Binding protein with a strong affinity to the bleomycin family of antibiotics. Binds to CL990; an antimitotic-antibiotic compound. From Klebsiella pneumoniae.
   4717..4838    +  polyA_signal   SV40 poly(A) signal: SV40 polyadenylation signal
   4911..4927    -  protein_bind   lac operator: The lac repressor binds to the lac operator to inhibit transcription in E. coli. This inhibition can be relieved by adding lactose or isopropyl-β-D-thiogalactopyranoside (IPTG). lac repressor encoded by lacI
   4935..4965    -  promoter       lac promoter: promoter for the E. coli lac operon
   4980..5001    -  protein_bind   CAP binding site: CAP binding activates transcription in the presence of cAMP. E. coli catabolite activator protein
   5014..5106    -  CDS            lacI (fragment): lac repressor; lacI; The lac repressor binds to the lac operator to inhibit transcription in E. coli. This inhibition can be relieved by adding lactose or isopropyl-β-D-thiogalactopyranoside (IPTG).
   5289..5877    -  rep_origin     ori: high-copy-number ColE1/pMB1/pBR322/pUC origin of replication
   6048..6908    -  CDS            AmpR: β-lactamase; bla; confers resistance to ampicillin, carbenicillin, and related antibiotics
   6909..7013    -  promoter       AmpR promoter: bla
   7072..7124    -  misc_feature   bom (fragment): basis of mobility region from pBR322
