[The description below was written by a language model from this plasmid's Addgene catalogue record and pLannotate feature annotations shown in this document.]
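Description:
CMVTO-SEAP-26Sfur-3TM-hcvs-KKMP is a 7.2 kb mammalian expression plasmid built on a CMVTO-FlpIn backbone. It is propagated in E. coli as a high-copy plasmid through a ColE1/pUC-type origin and selected with ampicillin (AmpR under its own bla promoter). The backbone also carries an FRT site placed directly upstream of a hygromycin resistance coding sequence followed by an SV40 poly(A) signal. No intact promoter is annotated for HygR. This is the usual Flp-In arrangement, in which FLP-mediated recombination into a genomic FRT landing pad supplies the promoter and allows hygromycin selection of single-copy integrants. Fragments of an f1 origin, a lac promoter/operator region and a ble sequence are annotated as backbone remnants.

The payload is a synthetic "SEAP RELEASE" fusion expressed from the CMV enhancer/promoter. Short tet operator matches follow the promoter, consistent with the "TO" designation, so expression should be repressible in cells that produce Tet repressor and inducible with tetracycline or doxycycline. A bGH poly(A) signal terminates the transcript. The open reading frame begins with secreted alkaline phosphatase and continues into membrane-spanning sequence annotated as fragments of the human β2-adrenergic receptor and CD8α, which presumably make up the tri-transmembrane ("3TM") segment. The construct name suggests a furin-cleavable linker after SEAP, a hepatitis C virus protease cleavage site and a C-terminal KKMP motif, probably a dilysine-type ER retention signal. These small elements are not annotated individually in the feature table. According to the stated purpose, the reporter is HCV protease-inducible. By that logic, the protease would remove the retention motif, the protein would traffic through the secretory pathway, and SEAP would be released into the medium as a measurable readout of protease-controlled secretion.
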