Addgene plasmid #179635: CMVTO-SEAP-26Sfur-3TM-hcvs-KKMP
Purpose: HCVP-inducible tri-transmembrane SEAP RELEASE construct
Depositing lab: Xiaojing Gao. Depositing organization: Stanford University. Publication: Protease-controlled secretion and display of intercellular signals. Vlahos AE, Kang J, Aldrete CA, Zhu R, Chong LS, Elowitz MB, Gao XJ. Nat Commun. 2022 Feb 17;13(1):912. doi: 10.1038/s41467-022-28623-y. PubMed 35177637.
Backbone
  Vector backbone: CMVTO-FlpIn
  Vector type: Mammalian Expression
Growth in bacteria
  Bacterial resistance: Ampicillin, 100 μg/mL
  Growth temperature: 37°C
  Growth strain: DH5alpha
  Copy number: High Copy
Gene/Insert
  Gene/Insert name: SEAP RELEASE
  Species: Synthetic
Terms and licenses: Academic/Nonprofit Terms; Industry Terms: Not Available to Industry
How to cite: CMVTO-SEAP-26Sfur-3TM-hcvs-KKMP was a gift from Xiaojing Gao (Addgene plasmid # 179635 ; http://n2t.net/addgene:179635 ; RRID:Addgene_179635)
